Addgene plasmid #190405: JAB3301
Purpose: Plasmids encode parts for syntetic genetic circuit construction in eudicot plants (proUBQ10::PIP2A-mCherry-NOSt_pro35S-AmtRO(internal)::GFPint-ADHter)
Depositing lab: Jennifer Brophy & Jose Dinneny. Depositing organization: Stanford University. Publication: Synthetic genetic circuits as a means of reprogramming plant roots. Brophy JAN, Magallon KJ, Duan L, Zhong V, Ramachandran P, Kniazev K, Dinneny JR. Science. 2022 Aug 12;377(6607):747-751. doi: 10.1126/science.abo4326. Epub 2022 Aug 11. PubMed 35951698.
Backbone
  Vector backbone: JAB2120
  Vector type: Plant Expression
Growth in bacteria
  Bacterial resistance: Spectinomycin, 50 μg/mL
  Growth temperature: 37°C
  Growth strain: DH5alpha
  Copy number: High Copy
Gene/Insert
  Gene/Insert name: proUBQ10::PIP2A-mCherry-NOSt_pro35S-AmtRO(internal)::GFPint-ADHter
  Species: Synthetic
  Cloning method: Restriction Enzyme; 5′ cloning site unknown (unknown if destroyed)
Terms and licenses: Academic/Nonprofit Terms; Industry Terms: Not Available to Industry
Depositor comments: Backbone JAB2120 contains proUBQ10::PIP2A-mCherry-NOSt. Please see the fully annotated sequence linked the "Supplemental Documents" section. Please visit https://www.biorxiv.org/content/10.1101/2022.02.02.478917v1 for bioRxiv preprint.
How to cite: JAB3301 was a gift from Jennifer Brophy & Jose Dinneny (Addgene plasmid # 190405 ; http://n2t.net/addgene:190405 ; RRID:Addgene_190405)
