[The description below was written by a language model from this plasmid's Addgene catalogue record and pLannotate feature annotations shown in this document.]
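Description:
JAB3301 is a plant expression plasmid built on the JAB2120 backbone and belongs to a set of parts for constructing synthetic genetic circuits in eudicot plants. The annotated sequence has the layout of a binary T-DNA vector. Nopaline-type left and right border repeats flank the plant payload. Outside the borders lie a high-copy ColE1/pUC-type origin for propagation in E. coli, a pSa origin of the kind used in binary vectors for maintenance in Agrobacterium, and an aadA gene that confers the spectinomycin resistance used for bacterial selection. No plant selectable marker is annotated. Remnants of a pBluescript-style cloning region (MCS, T3 promoter, lac promoter/operator) sit just inside the right border. The sequence is flagged as a partial NGS result, so the 7.6 kb feature table may not be complete.

Two expression units lie between the borders. The first comes from the backbone and is described as proUBQ10::PIP2A-mCherry-NOSt. It fuses the Arabidopsis plasma-membrane aquaporin PIP2A to mCherry and ends with the NOS terminator. The UBQ10 promoter is named in the record but was not detected by the annotation. This unit most likely serves as a constitutive red membrane marker for identifying transformed cells. The second unit is the circuit part: a CaMV 35S promoter carrying an internally placed AmtR operator, annotated as a 35S fragment followed by a minimal 35S core. It drives a GFP coding sequence that is interrupted by the potato ST-LS1 IV2 intron and is followed, according to the insert name, by an ADH terminator. The intron restricts functional GFP to plant cells and prevents its expression in bacteria. The operator should make the promoter repressible by the bacterial AmtR repressor, so GFP would report the output of an AmtR-based logic element.
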