Features (pLannotate 1.2.2; 22 found; start..end, strand, type, name):
      1..23      +  misc_feature   LB T-DNA repeat: left border repeat from nopaline C58 T-DNA (truncated)
    679..1539    +  CDS            PIP2-1: PIP21_ARATH - Also known as PIP2A. Experimental evidence at protein level: Swiss-Prot protein existence level 1. Water channel required to facilitate the transport of water across cell membrane. Probably involved in root water uptake. Its function is impaired by Hg(2+). From Arabidopsis thaliana (Mouse-ear cress).
   1546..2255    +  CDS            mCherry (fragment): monomeric derivative of DsRed fluorescent protein (Shaner et al., 2004) mammalian codon-optimized
   2275..2527    +  terminator     NOS terminator: nopaline synthase terminator and poly(A) signal
   3050..3342    +  promoter       CaMV 35S promoter (fragment): strong constitutive promoter from cauliflower mosaic virus
   3363..3394    +  promoter       minimal CaMV 35S promoter (fragment): minimal 35S promoter from cauliflower mosaic virus
   3421..3616    +  CDS            superfolder GFP (fragment): GFP variant that folds robustly even when fused to poorly folded proteins (Pédelacq et al., 2006)
   3618..3806    +  intron         IV2 intron: modified second intron of the potato ST-LS1 gene (Vancanneyt et al., 1990)
   3828..4325    +  CDS            mgfp5 (fragment): GFP with folding enhancement mutations; mgfp5; suitable for expression in plants due to removal of a cryptic intron
   4605..4640    -  misc_feature   MCS (fragment): pBluescript multiple cloning site
   4653..4671    -  promoter       T3 promoter: promoter for bacteriophage T3 RNA polymerase
   4716..4732    -  protein_bind   lac operator: The lac repressor binds to the lac operator to inhibit transcription in E. coli. This inhibition can be relieved by adding lactose or isopropyl-β-D-thiogalactopyranoside (IPTG). lac repressor encoded by lacI
   4740..4770    -  promoter       lac promoter: promoter for the E. coli lac operon
   4785..4806    -  protein_bind   CAP binding site: CAP binding activates transcription in the presence of cAMP. E. coli catabolite activator protein
   4819..4911    -  CDS            lacI (fragment): lac repressor; lacI; The lac repressor binds to the lac operator to inhibit transcription in E. coli. This inhibition can be relieved by adding lactose or isopropyl-β-D-thiogalactopyranoside (IPTG).
   4913..5037    -  rep_origin     RSF ori (fragment): Plasmids containing the RSF 1030 origin of replication can be propagated in E. coli cells that contain additional plasmids with compatible origins.
   5045..5069    +  misc_feature   RB T-DNA repeat: right border repeat from nopaline C58 T-DNA
   5160..5748    -  rep_origin     ori: high-copy-number ColE1/pMB1/pBR322/pUC origin of replication
   5842..6627    -  CDS            aadA: S3AD_SHIFL - Experimental evidence at protein level: Swiss-Prot protein existence level 1. Mediates bacterial resistance to the antibiotics streptomycin and spectinomycin. From Shigella flexneri.
   6688..6837    -  CDS            sat-1 (fragment): STA_ECOLX - Protein inferred from homology: Swiss-Prot protein existence level 3. Involved in resistance to streptothricin, a broad-spectrum antibiotic produced by streptomycetes (PubMed:1850404). Detoxifies streptothricin via acetylation of the beta amino group of the first beta-lysyl moiety of streptothricin (By similarity). From Escherichia coli.
   6979..7077    +  CDS            TRA2_ECOLX (fragment): Protein predicted: Swiss-Prot protein existence level 4. Required for transposition of transposon Tn903. From Escherichia coli.
   7085..7520    +  rep_origin     pSa ori: origin of replication from bacterial plasmid pSa
>Addgene plasmid #190405 | JAB3301 | addgene full sequence | sequence record 391300 | Addgene Partial NGS Result
TGGCAGGATATATTGTGGTGTAACGTTAAGCTTTGGTTGTCGACGAGTCAGTAATAAACGGCGTCAAAGT
GGTTGCAGCCGGCACACACGAGTCGTGTTTATCAACTCAAAGCACAAATACTTTTCCTCAACCTAAAAAT
AAGGCAATTAGCCAAAAACAACTTTGCGTGTAAACAACGCTCAATACACGTGTCATTTTATTATTAGCTA
TTGCTTCACCGCCTTAGCTTTCTCGTGACCTAGTCGTCCTCGTCTTTTCTTCTTCTTCTTCTATAAAACA
ATACCCAAAGAGCTCTTCTTCTTCACAATTCAGATTTCAATTTCTCAAAATCTTAAAAACTTTCTCTCAA
TTCTCTCTACCGTGATCAAGGTAAATTTCTGTGTTCCTTATTCTCTCAAAATCTTCGATTTTGTTTTCGT
TCGATCCCAATTTCGTATATGTTCTTTGGTTTAGATTCTGTTAATCTTAGATCGTAGACGATTTTCTGGG
TTTGATCGTTAGATATCATCTTAATTCTCGATTAGGGTTTCATAGATATCATCCGATTTGTTCAAATAAT
TTGAGTTTTGTCGAATAATTACTCTTCGATTTGTGATTTCTATCTAGATCTGGTGTTAGTTTCTAGTTTG
TGCGATCGAATTTGTCGATTAATCTGAGTTTTTCTGATTAACAGCACCATGGCAAAGGATGTGGAAGCCG
TTCCCGGAGAAGGATTTCAGACAAGAGACTATCAAGATCCGCCACCAGCTCCGTTTATTGATGGAGCGGA
GCTAAAGAAGTGGTCTTTCTACAGAGCAGTTATCGCAGAGTTCGTAGCCACTCTCCTCTTCTTATACATC
ACCGTTTTGACAGTCATCGGTTACAAGATTCAGTCCGATACTGATGCCGGTGGCGTAGATTGCGGCGGAG
TTGGAATCCTCGGTATCGCTTGGGCCTTTGGTGGTATGATCTTCATCCTCGTCTACTGCACCGCCGGTAT
CTCTGGTGGTCACATTAACCCAGCGGTGACATTTGGGCTATTCTTGGCACGTAAAGTGTCGTTACCTAGG
GCCCTATTGTACATAATCGCTCAGTGTTTGGGTGCGATTTGTGGAGTTGGTTTTGTCAAAGCCTTCCAAA
GCTCTTACTACACCCGTTACGGAGGTGGAGCCAACTCTCTAGCCGATGGCTACAGCACAGGGACCGGTCT
AGCCGCAGAGATCATTGGTACTTTCGTTCTTGTCTACACCGTATTCTCTGCCACTGACCCCAAACGTAGT
GCCAGAGACTCCCACGTTCCGGTGTTGGCGCCACTTCCAATCGGATTTGCCGTGTTCATGGTACATTTGG
CTACCATTCCCATTACCGGAACCGGAATTAACCCGGCAAGGAGTTTCGGAGCTGCCGTAATCTACAACAA
GAGCAAGCCATGGGATGACCACTGGATATTTTGGGTTGGACCATTCATTGGAGCTGCGATAGCTGCATTC
TACCACCAATTCGTTCTAAGAGCTTCAGGTTCTAAGTCTCTTGGATCATTCAGAAGTGCTGCCAACGTCG
GATCCATGGTGAGCAAGGGCGAGGAGGATAACATGGCCATCATCAAGGAGTTCATGCGCTTCAAGGTGCA
CATGGAGGGCTCCGTGAACGGCCACGAGTTCGAGATCGAGGGCGAGGGCGAGGGCCGCCCCTACGAGGGC
ACCCAGACCGCCAAGCTGAAGGTGACCAAGGGTGGCCCCCTGCCCTTCGCCTGGGACATCCTGTCCCCTC
AGTTCATGTACGGCTCCAAGGCCTACGTGAAGCACCCCGCCGACATCCCCGACTACTTGAAGCTGTCCTT
CCCCGAGGGCTTCAAGTGGGAGCGCGTGATGAACTTCGAGGACGGCGGCGTGGTGACCGTGACCCAGGAC
TCCTCCCTGCAGGACGGCGAGTTCATCTACAAGGTGAAGCTGCGCGGCACCAACTTCCCCTCCGACGGCC
CCGTAATGCAGAATAAGACCATGGGCTGGGAGGCCTCCTCCGAGCGGATGTACCCCGAGGACGGCGCCCT
GAAGGGCGAGATCAAGCAGAGGCTGAAGCTGAAGGACGGCGGCCACTACGACGCTGAGGTCAAGACCACC
TACAAGGCCAAGAAGCCCGTGCAGCTGCCCGGCGCCTACAACGTCAACATCAAGTTGGACATCACCTCCC
ACAACGAGGACTACACCATCGTGGAACAGTACGAACGCGCCGAGGGCCGCCACTCCACCGGCGGCATGGA
GGAGCTGTACAAGTAAAGCGGCCGCCCGGCTGCAGATCGTTCAAACATTTGGCAATAAAGTTTCTTAAGA
TTGAATCCTGTTGCCGGTCTTGCGATGATTATCATATAATTTCTGTTGAATTACGTTAAGCATGTAATAA
TTAACATGTAATGCATGACGTTATTTATGAGATGGGTTTTTATGATTAGAGTCCCGCAATTATACATTTA
ATACGCGATAGAAAACAAAATATAGCGCGCAAACTAGGATAAATTATCGCGCGCGGTGTCATCTATGTTA
CTAGATCGGGGCGCGCCCTCGAGGAAGACGTAATGGGTCCCCAGATTTGCCTTTTCAATTTCAGAAAGAA
TGCTAACCCACAGATGGGTAGAGAGGCTTACGCAGCAGCTCTCATCAAGACGATCTACCCGAGCAATAAT
CTCCAGGAAATCAAATACCTTCCCAAGAAGGTTAAAGATGCAGTCAAAAGATTCAGGACTAACTGCATCA
AGAACACAGAGAAAGATATATTTCTCAAGATCAGAAGTACTATTCCAGTATGGACGATTCAAGGCTTGCT
TCACAAACCAAGGCAAGTAATAGAGATTGGAGTCTCTAAAAAGGTAGTTCCCACTGAATCAAAGGCCATG
GAGTCAAAGATTCAAATAGAGGACCTAACAGAACTCGCCGTAAAGACTGGCGAACAGTTCATACAGAGTC
TCTTACGACTCAATGACAAGAAGAAAATCTTCGTCAACATGGTGGAGCACGACACACTTGTCTACTCCAA
AAATATCAAAGATACAGTCTCAGAAGACCAAAGGGCAATTGAGACTTTTCAACAAAGGGTAATATCCGGA
AACCTCCTCGGATTCCATTGCCCAGCTATCTGTCACTTTATTGTGAAGATAGTGGAAAAGGAAGGTGGCT
CCTACAAATGCCATCATTGCGATAAAGGAAAGGCCATCGTTGAAGATGCCTCTGCCGACAGTGGTCCCAA
AGATGGACCCCCACCCACGAGGAGCATCGTGGAAAAAGAAGACGTTCCAACCACGTCTTCAAAGCAAGTG
GATTGATGTGATATCTCCACTGACGTAAGGGATGACGCACAATCCCACTATCTTCTATCGATCTATAGAT
AATCTATATAAGGAAGTTCATTTCATTTGGAGAGAACACGGGGGACTCTAGACACCATGGTGAGTAAAGG
AGAAGAACTTTTCACTGGAGTTGTCCCAATTCTTGTTGAATTAGATGGTGATGTTAATGGGCACAAATTT
TCTGTCAGTGGAGAGGGTGAAGGTGATGCAACATACGGAAAACTTACCCTTAAATTTATTTGCACTACTG
GAAAACTACCTGTTCCATGGCCAACCCTGGTCACCACCCTGACCTACGTAAGTTTCTGCTTCTACCTTTG
ATATATATATAATAATTATCATTAATTAGTAGTAATATAATATTTCAAATATTTTTTTCAAAATAAAAGA
ATGTAGTATATAGCAATTGCTTTTCTGTAGTTTATAAGTGTGTATATTTTAATTTATAACTTTTCTAATA
TATGACCAAAATTTGTTGATGTGCAGGGCGTGCAGTGCTTCTCCCGTTACCCTGATCATATGAAGCGGCA
CGACTTCTTCAAGAGCGCCATGCCTGAGGGATACGTGCAGGAGAGGACCATCTTCTTCAAGGACGACGGG
AACTACAAGACACGTGCTGAAGTCAAGTTTGAGGGTGACACCCTCGTCAACAGGATCGAGCTTAAGGGAA
TCGATTTCAAGGAGGACGGAAACATCCTCGGCCACAAGTTGGAATACAACTACAACTCCCACAACGTATA
CATCATGGCCGACAAGCAAAAGAACGGCATCAAAGCCAACTTCAAGACCCGCCACAACATCGAGGACGGC
GGCGTGCAACTCGCTGATCATTATCAACAAAATACTCCAATTGGCGATGGCCCTGTCCTTTTACCAGACA
ACCATTACCTGTCCACACAATCTGCCCTTTCGAAAGATCCCAACGAAAAGAGAGATCACATGGTCCTTCT
TGAGTTTGTAACAGCTGCTGGGATTACACATGGCATGGATGAACTATACAAATAATGTCAAGCCATTCTC
TCGCAGATGATGTTCACTTTGTGTTTTACTTCCTTTATGCATTCACAGCAATAAAAGAAAGAAATCTCCA
TCGCTTTTGGTTTTCTTCTCTGTCTTAAGTTAGTCGTTTTCGTGTCTAATCTATTACTTATCATTGTAAT
AGACTCTTCTTCTATTGAGATTTGAATATAAACTAAAACACATTCCATTTTACTGTGTTCTCAACATTCA
GAATGCAAACGGACTAACCGTAGTGACTCGGCTTGAGTCTTCGGGCTAGAGCGGACTAGTTCTAGAGCGG
CCGCCACCGCGGTGGAGCTCCAGCTTTTGTTCCCTTTAGTGAGGGTTAATTGCGCGCTTGGCGTAATCAT
GGTCATAGCTGTTTCCTGTGTGAAATTGTTATCCGCTCACAATTCCACACAACATACGAGCCGGAAGCAT
AAAGTGTAAAGCCTGGGGTGCCTAATGAGTGAGCTAACTCACATTAATTGCGTTGCGCTCACTGCCCGCT
TTCCAGTCGGGAAACCTGTCGTGCCAGCTGCATTAATGAATCGGCCAACGCGCGGGGAGAGGCGGTTTGC
GTATTGGGCGCTCTTCCGCTTCCTCGCTCACTGACTCGCTGCGCTCGGTCGTTCGGCTGCGGCGAGCGGT
ATCAGCTCACTCAAAGGCGGTAATACGGTTATCCACAGAATCAGGGGATAACGCAGGAAAGAACATGAAG
GCCTTGACAGGATATATTGGCGGGTAAACTAAGTCGCTGTATGTGTTTGTTTGAGATCTCATGTGAGCAA
AAGGCCAGCAAAAGGCCAGGAACCGTAAAAAGGCCGCGTTGCTGGCGTTTTTCCATAGGCTCCGCCCCCC
TGACGAGCATCACAAAAATCGACGCTCAAGTCAGAGGTGGCGAAACCCGACAGGACTATAAAGATACCAG
GCGTTTCCCCCTGGAAGCTCCCTCGTGCGCTCTCCTGTTCCGACCCTGCCGCTTACCGGATACCTGTCCG
CCTTTCTCCCTTCGGGAAGCGTGGCGCTTTCTCATAGCTCACGCTGTAGGTATCTCAGTTCGGTGTAGGT
CGTTCGCTCCAAGCTGGGCTGTGTGCACGAACCCCCCGTTCAGCCCGACCGCTGCGCCTTATCCGGTAAC
TATCGTCTTGAGTCCAACCCGGTAAGACACGACTTATCGCCACTGGCAGCAGCCACTGGTAACAGGATTA
GCAGAGCGAGGTATGTAGGCGGTGCTACAGAGTTCTTGAAGTGGTGGCCTAACTACGGCTACACTAGAAG
AACAGTATTTGGTATCTGTGCTCTGCTGAAGCCAGTTACCTTCGGAAGAAGAGTTGGTAGCTCTTGATCC
GGCAAACAAACCACCGCTGGTAGCGGTGGTTTTTTTGTTTGCAAGCAGCAGATTACGCGCAGAAAAAAAG
GATCTCAAGAAGATCCTTTGATCTTTTCTACGGGGTCTGACGCTCAGTGGAACGAAAACTCACGTTAAGG
GATTTTGGTCATGAATTCTTGTTAGACATTATTTGCCGACTACCTTGGTGATCTCGCCTTTCACGTAGTG
AACAAATTCTTCCAACTGATCTGCGCGCGAGGCCAAGCGATCTTCTTGTCCAAGATAAGCCTGCCTAGCT
TCAAGTATGACGGGCTGATACTGGGCCGGCAGGCGCTCCATTGCCCAGTCGGCAGCGACATCCTTCGGCG
CGATTTTGCCGGTTACTGCGCTGTACCAAATGCGGGACAACGTAAGCACTACATTTCGCTCATCGCCAGC
CCAGTCGGGCGGCGAGTTCCATAGCGTTAAGGTTTCATTTAGCGCCTCAAATAGATCCTGTTCAGGAACC
GGATCAAAGAGTTCCTCCGCCGCTGGACCTACCAAGGCAACGCTATGTTCTCTTGCTTTTGTCAGCAAGA
TAGCCAGATCAATGTCGATCGTGGCTGGCTCGAAGATACCTGCAAGAATGTCATTGCGCTGCCATTCTCC
AAATTGCAGTTCGCGCTTAGCTGGATAACGCCACGGAATGATGTCGTCGTGCACAACAATGGTGACTTCT
ACAGCGCGGAGAATCTCGCTCTCTCCAGGGGAAGCCGAAGTTTCCAAAAGGTCGTTGATCAAAGCTCGCC
GCGTTGTTTCATCAAGCCTTACGGTCACCGTAACCAGCAAATCAATATCACTGTGTGGCTTCAGGCCGCC
ATCCACTGCGGAGCCGTACAAATGTACGGCCAGCAACGTCGGTTCGAGATGGCGCTCGATGACGCCAACT
ACCTCTGATAGTTGAGTCGATACTTCGGCGATCACCGCTTCCCTCATGATGTTTAACTCCTGAATTAAGC
CGCGCCGCGAAGCGGTGTCGGCTTGAATGAATTGTTAGGCGTCATCCTGTGCTCCCGAGAACCAGTACCA
GTACATCGCTGTTTCGTTCGAGACTTGAGGTCTAGTTTTATACGTGAACAGGTCAATGCCGCCGAGAGTA
AAGCCACATTTTGCGTACAAATTGCAGGCAGGTACATTGTTCGTTTGTGCCATGATGATATATTTTTATC
TTGTGCAATGTAACATCAGAGATTTTGAGACACAACGTGGCTTTGTTGAATAAATCGAACTTTTGCTGAG
TTGAAGGATCAGATCACGCATCTTCCCGACAACGCAGACCGTTCCGTGGCAAAGCAAAAGTTCAAAATCA
CCAACTGGTCCACCTACAACAAAGCTCTCATCAACCGTGGCTCCCTCACTTTCTGGCTGGATGATGGGGC
GATTCAGGAGATCCCCATCCAACAGCCCGCCGTCGAGCGGGCTTTTTTATCCCCGGAAGCCTGTGGATAG
AGGGTAGTTATCCACGTGAAACCGCTAATGCCCCGCAAAGCCTTGATTCACGGGGCTTTCCGGCCCGCTC
CAAAAACTATCCACGTGAAATCGCTAATCAGGGTACGTGAAATCGCTAATCGGAGTACGTGAAATCGCTA
ATAAGGTCACGTGAAATCGCTAATCAAAAAGGCACGTGAGAACGCTAATAGCCCTTTCAGATCAACAGCT
TGCAAACACCCCTCGCTCCGGCAAGTAGTTACAGCAAGTAGTATGTTCAATTAGCTTTTCAATTATGAAT
ATATATATCAATTATTGGTCGCCCTTGGCTTGTGGACAATGCGCTACGCGCACCGGCTCCGCCCGTGGAC
AACCGCAAGCGGTTGCCCACCGTCGAGCGCCTTTGCCCACAACCCGGCGGCCGGCCGCAACAGATCGTTT
TATAAATTTTTTTTTTTGAAAAAGAAAAAGCCCGAAAGGCGGCAACCTCTCGGGCTTCTGGATTTCCGAT
CCCCGGAATTAGACTCT
